>Addgene plasmid #218194 | pET-29b(+)_His-CBD-EmEndoF3 | addgene full sequence | sequence record 431796 | Addgene NGS Result
TACGAGTTGCATGATAAAGAAGACAGTCATAAGTGCGGCGACGATAGTCATGCCCCGCGCCCACCGGAAG
GAGCTGACTGGGTTGAAGGCTCTCAAGGGCATCGGTCGAGATCCCGGTGCCTAATGAGTGAGCTAACTTA
CATTAATTGCGTTGCGCTCACTGCCCGCTTTCCAGTCGGGAAACCTGTCGTGCCAGCTGCATTAATGAAT
CGGCCAACGCGCGGGGAGAGGCGGTTTGCGTATTGGGCGCCAGGGTGGTTTTTCTTTTCACCAGTGAGAC
GGGCAACAGCTGATTGCCCTTCACCGCCTGGCCCTGAGAGAGTTGCAGCAAGCGGTCCACGCTGGTTTGC
CCCAGCAGGCGAAAATCCTGTTTGATGGTGGTTAACGGCGGGATATAACATGAGCTGTCTTCGGTATCGT
CGTATCCCACTACCGAGATGTCCGCACCAACGCGCAGCCCGGACTCGGTAATGGCGCGCATTGCGCCCAG
CGCCATCTGATCGTTGGCAACCAGCATCGCAGTGGGAACGATGCCCTCATTCAGCATTTGCATGGTTTGT
TGAAAACCGGACATGGCACTCCAGTCGCCTTCCCGTTCCGCTATCGGCTGAATTTGATTGCGAGTGAGAT
ATTTATGCCAGCCAGCCAGACGCAGACGCGCCGAGACAGAACTTAATGGGCCCGCTAACAGCGCGATTTG
CTGGTGACCCAATGCGACCAGATGCTCCACGCCCAGTCGCGTACCGTCTTCATGGGAGAAAATAATACTG
TTGATGGGTGTCTGGTCAGAGACATCAAGAAATAACGCCGGAACATTAGTGCAGGCAGCTTCCACAGCAA
TGGCATCCTGGTCATCCAGCGGATAGTTAATGATCAGCCCACTGACGCGTTGCGCGAGAAGATTGTGCAC
CGCCGCTTTACAGGCTTCGACGCCGCTTCGTTCTACCATCGACACCACCACGCTGGCACCCAGTTGATCG
GCGCGAGATTTAATCGCCGCGACAATTTGCGACGGCGCGTGCAGGGCCAGACTGGAGGTGGCAACGCCAA
TCAGCAACGACTGTTTGCCCGCCAGTTGTTGTGCCACGCGGTTGGGAATGTAATTCAGCTCCGCCATCGC
CGCTTCCACTTTTTCCCGCGTTTTCGCAGAAACGTGGCTGGCCTGGTTCACCACGCGGGAAACGGTCTGA
TAAGAGACACCGGCATACTCTGCGACATCGTATAACGTTACTGGTTTCACATTCACCACCCTGAATTGAC
TCTCTTCCGGGCGCTATCATGCCATACCGCGAAAGGTTTTGCGCCATTCGATGGTGTCCGGGATCTCGAC
GCTCTCCCTTATGCGACTCCTGCATTAGGAAGCAGCCCAGTAGTAGGTTGAGGCCGTTGAGCACCGCCGC
CGCAAGGAATGGTGCATGCAAGGAGATGGCGCCCAACAGTCCCCCGGCCACGGGGCCTGCCACCATACCC
ACGCCGAAACAAGCGCTCATGAGCCCGAAGTGGCGAGCCCGATCTTCCCCATCGGTGATGTCGGCGATAT
AGGCGCCAGCAACCGCACCTGTGGCGCCGGTGATGCCGGCCACGATGCGTCCGGCGTAGAGGATCGAGAT
CGATCTCGATCCCGCGAAATTAATACGACTCACTATAGGGGAATTGTGAGCGGATAACAATTCCCCTCTA
GAAATAATTTTGTTTAACTTTAAGAAGGAGATATACATATGTCTAAAGAAAAACACCATCATCATCATCA
TCACCATCACCATGGATCTGCCAACTCAGGCACCACGAATCCAGGCGTGTCAGCCTGGCAAGTGAACACC
GCCTACACAGCAGGGCAGTTGGTCACGTATAACGGCAAAACGTATAAATGCCTTCAACCTCACACAAGTC
TTGCCGGTTGGGAGCCATCCAACGTACCCGCCTTATGGCAACTGCAATCTGGTAACGGATCCACTGCCTT
GGCAGGCTCTAATGGTGTCTGTATCGCGTACTACATCACCGACGGACGTAATCCTACCTTTAAGCTGAAA
GATATCCCGGATAAAGTGGATATGGTTATTCTGTTCGGTCTTAAATATTGGAGTTTGCAAGACACGACAA
AGTTGCCTGGTGGTACGGGAATGATGGGTAGCTTCAAATCGTATAAAGACCTTGATACGCAGATTCGCTC
GCTTCAGTCCCGTGGGATTAAGGTTTTGCAAAATATCGACGACGACGTTTCTTGGCAGAGCTCAAAACCT
GGCGGTTTTGCGAGTGCAGCTGCCTACGGCGATGCCATTAAAAGCATTGTCATCGACAAATGGAAGTTAG
ACGGAATCAGTCTTGATATCGAACACTCTGGCGCAAAACCAAATCCCATCCCAACTTTTCCAGGATATGC
TGCGACTGGTTACAACGGATGGTATTCAGGGAGTATGGCAGCGACCCCTGCTTTTCTGAATGTGATCTCC
GAATTGACCAAATACTTTGGAACAACCGCGCCGAATAACAAGCAACTTCAGATCGCATCGGGTATTGATG
TGTACGCCTGGAACAAGATTATGGAGAACTTCCGTAACAACTTCAATTACATCCAGTTACAGAGTTACGG
GGCAAACGTGAGCCGTACGCAGTTGATGATGAATTATGCGACCGGAACCAATAAAATTCCGGCATCTAAG
ATGGTTTTTGGGGCCTATGCAGAAGGAGGCACGAATCAGGCAAACGATGTCGAGGTGGCTAAATGGACGC
CTACTCAGGGGGCTAAAGGTGGTATGATGATTTATACTTACAACTCCAACGTTTCCTATGCCAATGCCGT
TCGTGATGCGGTCAAAAACTAATAGCTCGAGCACCACCACCACCACCACTGAGATCCGGCTGCTAACAAA
GCCCGAAAGGAAGCTGAGTTGGCTGCTGCCACCGCTGAGCAATAACTAGCATAACCCCTTGGGGCCTCTA
AACGGGTCTTGAGGGGTTTTTTGCTGAAAGGAGGAACTATATCCGGATTGGCGAATGGG
[124 nt withheld, positions 3000-3123]
C
[91 nt withheld, positions 3125-3215]
A
[49 nt withheld, positions 3217-3265]
CCTTTGACGTTGGAGTCCACGTTCTTT
[37 nt withheld, positions 3293-3329]
ACCCTATCTCGGTCTATTCTTTTGATTTATAAGGGATTTTGCCGATTTCGGCCTATTGGTTAAAAAATGA
GCTGATTTAACAAAAATTTAACGCGAATTTTAACAAAATATTAACGCTTACAATTTAGGTGGCACTTTTC
GGGGAAATGTGCGCGGAACCCCTATTTGTTTATTTTTCTAAATACATTCAAATATGTATCCGCTCATGAA
TTAATTCTTAGAAAAACTCATCGAGCATCAAATGAAACTGCAATTTATTCATATCAGGATTATCAATACC
ATATTTTTGAAAAAGCCGTTTCTGTAATGAAGGAGAAAACTCACCGAGGCAGTTCCATAGGATGGCAAGA
TCCTGGTATCGGTCTGCGATTCCGACTCGTCCAACATCAATACAACCTATTAATTTCCCCTCGTCAAAAA
TAAGGTTATCAAGTGAGAAATCACCATGAGTGACGACTGAATCCGGTGAGAATGGCAAAAGTTTATGCAT
TTCTTTCCAGACTTGTTCAACAGGCCAGCCATTACGCTCGTCATCAAAATCACTCGCATCAACCAAACCG
TTATTCATTCGTGATTGCGCCTGAGCGAGACGAAATACGCGATCGCTGTTAAAAGGACAATTACAAACAG
GAATCGAATGCAACCGGCGCAGGAACACTGCCAGCGCATCAACAATATTTTCACCTGAATCAGGATATTC
TTCTAATACCTGGAATGCTGTTTTCCCGGGGATCGCAGTGGTGAGTAACCATGCATCATCAGGAGTACGG
ATAAAATGCTTGATGGTCGGAAGAGGCATAAATTCCGTCAGCCAGTTTAGTCTGACCATCTCATCTGTAA
CATCATTGGCAACGCTACCTTTGCCATGTTTCAGAAACAACTCTGGCGCATCGGGCTTCCCATACAATCG
ATAGATTGTCGCACCTGATTGCCCGACATTATCGCGAGCCCATTTATACCCATATAAATCAGCATCCATG
TTGGAATTTAATCGCGGCCTAGAGCAAGACGTTTCCCGTTGAATATGGCTCATAACACCCCTTGTATTAC
TGTTTATGTAAGCAGACAGTTTTATTGTTCATGACCAAAATCCCTTAACGTGAGTTTTCGTTCCACTGAG
CGTCAGACCCCGTAGAAAAGATCAAAGGATCTTCTTGAGATCCTTTTTTTCTGCGCGTAATCTGCTGCTT
GCAAACAAAAAAACCACCGCTACCAGCGGTGGTTTGTTTGCCGGATCAAGAGCTACCAACTCTTTTTCCG
AAGGTAACTGGCTTCAGCAGAGCGCAGATACCAAATACTGTCCTTCTAGTGTAGCCGTAGTTAGGCCACC
ACTTCAAGAACTCTGTAGCACCGCCTACATACCTCGCTCTGCTAATCCTGTTACCAGTGGCTGCTGCCAG
TGGCGATAAGTCGTGTCTTACCGGGTTGGACTCAAGACGATAGTTACCGGATAAGGCGCAGCGGTCGGGC
TGAACGGGGGGTTCGTGCACACAGCCCAGCTTGGAGCGAACGACCTACACCGAACTGAGATACCTACAGC
GTGAGCTATGAGAAAGCGCCACGCTTCCCGAAGGGAGAAAGGCGGACAGGTATCCGGTAAGCGGCAGGGT
CGGAACAGGAGAGCGCACGAGGGAGCTTCCAGGGGGAAACGCCTGGTATCTTTATAGTCCTGTCGGGTTT
CGCCACCTCTGACTTGAGCGTCGATTTTTGTGATGCTCGTCAGGGGGGCGGAGCCTATGGAAAAACGCCA
GCAACGCGGCCTTTTTACGGTTCCTGGCCTTTTGCTGGCCTTTTGCTCACATGTTCTTTCCTGCGTTATC
CCCTGATTCTGTGGATAACCGTATTACCGCCTTTGAGTGAGCTGATACCGCTCGCCGCAGCCGAACGACC
GAGCGCAGCGAGTCAGTGAGCGAGGAAGCGGAAGAGCGCCTGATGCGGTATTTTCTCCTTACGCATCTGT
GCGGTATTTCACACCGCAATGGTGCACTCTCAGTACAATCTGCTCTGATGCCGCATAGTTAAGCCAGTAT
ACACTCCGCTATCGCTACGTGACTGGGTCATGGCTGCGCCCCGACACCCGCCAACACCCGCTGACGCGCC
CTGACGGGCTTGTCTGCTCCCGGCATCCGCTTACAGACAAGCTGTGACCGTCTCCGGGAGCTGCATGTGT
CAGAGGTTTTCACCGTCATCACCGAAACGCGCGAGGCAGCTGCGGTAAAGCTCATCAGCGTGGTCGTGAA
GCGATTCACAGATGTCTGCCTGTTCATCCGCGTCCAGCTCGTTGAGTTTCTCCAGAAGCGTTAATGTCTG
GCTTCTGATAAAGCGGGCCATGTTAAGGGCGGTTTTTTCCTGTTTGGTCACTGATGCCTCCGTGTAAGGG
GGATTTCTGTTCATGGGGGTAATGATACCGATGAAACGAGAGAGGATGCTCACGATACGGGTTACTGATG
ATGAACATGCCCGGTTACTGGAACGTTGTGAGGGTAAACAACTGGCGGTATGGATGCGGCGGGACCAGAG
AAAAATCACTCAGGGTCAATGCCAGCGCTTCGTTAATACAGATGTAGGTGTTCCACAGGGTAGCCAGCAG
CATCCTGCGATGCAGATCCGGAACATAATGGTGCAGGGCGCTGACTTCCGCGTTTCCAGACTTTACGAAA
CACGGAAACCGAAGACCATTCATGTTGTTGCTCAGGTCGCAGACGTTTTGCAGCAGCAGTCGCTTCACGT
TCGCTCGCGTATCGGTGATTCATTCTGCTAACCAGTAAGGCAACCCCGCCAGCCTAGCCGGGTCCTCAAC
GACAGGAGCACGATCATGCGCACCCGTGGGGCCGCCATGCCGGCGATAATGGCCTGCTTCTCGCCGAAAC
GTTTGGTGGCGGGACCAGTGACGAAGGCTTGAGCGAGGGCGTGCAAGATTCCGAATACCGCAAGCGACAG
GCCGATCATCGTCGCGCTCCAGCGAAAGCGGTCCTCGCCGAAAATGACCCAGAGCGCTGCCGGCACCTGT
CC
Features (pLannotate 1.2.2; 21 found; start..end, strand, type, name):
    124..145     -  protein_bind   CAP binding site: CAP binding activates transcription in the presence of cAMP. E. coli catabolite activator protein
    158..1240    -  CDS            lacI: lac repressor; lacI; The lac repressor binds to the lac operator to inhibit transcription in E. coli. This inhibition can be relieved by adding lactose or isopropyl-β-D-thiogalactopyranoside (IPTG).
   1241..1318    -  promoter       lacI promoter: lacI
   1326..1605    -  CDS            TcR (fragment): tetracycline efflux protein; tet; confers resistance to tetracycline
   1631..1649    +  promoter       T7 promoter: promoter for bacteriophage T7 RNA polymerase
   1650..1674    +  protein_bind   lac operator: The lac repressor binds to the lac operator to inhibit transcription in E. coli. This inhibition can be relieved by adding lactose or isopropyl-β-D-thiogalactopyranoside (IPTG). lac repressor encoded by lacI
   1689..1711    +  RBS            RBS: efficient ribosome binding site from bacteriophage T7 gene 10 (Olins and Rangwala, 1989)
   1743..1763    +  CDS            7xHis: 6xHis affinity tag
   1782..1937    +  CDS            chiA1 (fragment): CHIA1_BACCI - Experimental evidence at protein level: Swiss-Prot protein existence level 1. From Bacillus circulans.
   1950..2819    +  CDS            endOF3 (fragment): EBA3_ELIME - Experimental evidence at protein level: Swiss-Prot protein existence level 1. Endohydrolysis of the di-N-acetylchitobiosyl unit in high- mannose glycopeptides and glycoproteins. Hydrolyzes bi- and triantennary glycans. The presence of a core-bound fucose greatly augments endo F3 activity on biantennary and, presumably, triantennary oligosaccharides. From Elizabethkingia meningoseptica (Chryseobacterium meningosepticum).
   2832..2849    +  CDS            9xHis (fragment): 9xHis affinity tag
   2859..2908    +  CDS            SET1 (fragment): solubility-enhancement tag derived from T7 phage gene 10B
   2916..2963    +  terminator     T7 terminator: transcription terminator for bacteriophage T7 RNA polymerase
   3000..3428    +  rep_origin     f1 ori (sequence partly withheld): f1 bacteriophage origin of replication; arrow indicates direction of (+) strand synthesis
   3481..3538    +  promoter       AmpR promoter (fragment): bla
   3547..4362    -  CDS            KanR: aminoglycoside phosphotransferase; aph(3')-Ia; confers resistance to kanamycin in bacteria or G418 (Geneticin®) in eukaryotes
   4484..5072    +  rep_origin     ori: high-copy-number ColE1/pMB1/pBR322/pUC origin of replication
   5258..5397    -  misc_feature   bom: basis of mobility region from pBR322
   5499..5690    -  CDS            rop: Rop protein, which maintains plasmids at low copy number; rop
   5707..6087    +  CDS            YPB1_ECOLX: Protein predicted: Swiss-Prot protein existence level 4. From Escherichia coli.
   6159..109     -  CDS            TcR (fragment) (across the origin): tetracycline efflux protein; tet; confers resistance to tetracycline
