[The description below was written by a language model from this plasmid's Addgene catalogue record and pLannotate feature annotations shown in this document.]
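Description:
pET-29b(+)_His-CBD-EmEndoF3 is a bacterial expression plasmid of about 6.3 kb built on the Novagen pET-29b(+) backbone for producing a tagged form of the endoglycosidase EndoF3 from Elizabethkingia miricola in E. coli. It is selected with kanamycin through an aminoglycoside phosphotransferase gene. It replicates from a pBR322-type ColE1 origin accompanied by the rop gene and the bom region, consistent with the low copy number listed in the record. An f1 origin is also present. Short tetracycline-resistance fragments and a partial AmpR promoter in the annotation are backbone remnants rather than functional markers.

The expression cassette is driven by a T7 promoter followed by a lac operator and the phage T7 gene 10 ribosome binding site. The plasmid-borne lacI gene supplies the repressor, so transcription depends on T7 RNA polymerase in a DE3-type host and is induced by IPTG or autoinduction. The synthesized, E. coli codon-optimized open reading frame encodes an N-terminal histidine tag, a chitin-binding domain annotated as a fragment of Bacillus circulans chitinase A1, and then residues 41–329 of EndoF3. The record also lists a tufA element at the N terminus, which the feature table does not annotate separately. A further short His-tag match lies downstream of the insert before the T7 terminator; the record does not state whether it is translated.

EndoF3 cleaves within the chitobiose core of N-linked glycans, acting on bi- and triantennary structures, with activity enhanced by core fucose. The His tag allows metal-affinity purification. The chitin-binding domain would permit capture on, or removal with, chitin resin, for example after deglycosylating a target glycoprotein, although the record itself states only bacterial expression as the purpose.
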