Addgene plasmid #218194: pET-29b(+)_His-CBD-EmEndoF3
Purpose: Bacterial expression of a His-tagged Chitin Binding fusion of Elizabethkingia miricola EndoF3
Depositing lab: Florence Pojer. Depositing organization: Swiss Federal Institute of Technology (EPFL).
Backbone
  Vector backbone: pET-29b(+)
  Backbone manufacturer: Novagen
  Vector type: Bacterial Expression
Growth in bacteria
  Bacterial resistance: Kanamycin, 50 μg/mL
  Growth temperature: 37°C
  Growth strain: DH5alpha
  Growth instructions: For expression, grow in your preferred BL21(DE3) or related strain. Induce with 0.5 mM IPTG at 18C overnight or in autoinduction media at 18C overnight.
  Copy number: Low Copy
Gene/Insert
  Gene/Insert name: EndoF3 (alt name: B_pET-29b(+)_His-CBD-EmEndoF3)
  Species: Elizabethkingia miricola
  Mutation: codon optimized Ecoli, residues 41-329
  GenBank ID: WP_078780807.1
  Promoter: T7
  Tag / fusion protein: tufA-His-CBD (N terminal on insert)
  Cloning method: Gene Synthesis
  Sequencing primers: 5′ T7promoter; 3′ T7terminator
Terms and licenses: Academic/Nonprofit Terms; Industry Terms: Not Available to Industry
How to cite: pET-29b(+)_His-CBD-EmEndoF3 was a gift from Florence Pojer (Addgene plasmid # 218194 ; http://n2t.net/addgene:218194 ; RRID:Addgene_218194)
